>Addgene plasmid #172226 | PB-CAG-DD-3xFLAG-hSOX17-GS-TagBFP-BGHpA | addgene full sequence | sequence record 343203 | Addgene Partial NGS Result
GACATTGATTATTGACTAGTTATTAATAGTAATCAATTACGGGGTCATTAGTTCATAGCCCATATATGGA
GTTCCGCGTTACATAACTTACGGTAAATGGCCCGCCTGGCTGACCGCCCAACGACCCCCGCCCATTGACG
TCAATAATGACGTATGTTCCCATAGTAACGCCAATAGGGACTTTCCATTGACGTCAATGGGTGGAGTATT
TACGGTAAACTGCCCACTTGGCAGTACATCAAGTGTATCATATGCCAAGTACGCCCCCTATTGACGTCAA
TGACGGTAAATGGCCCGCCTGGCATTATGCCCAGTACATGACCTTATGGGACTTTCCTACTTGGCAGTAC
ATCTACGTATTAGTCATCGCTATTACCATGGTCGAGGTGAGCCCCACGTTCTGCTTCACTCTCCCCATCT
CCCCCCCCTCCCCACCCCCAATTTTGTATTTATTTATTTTTTAATTATTTTGTGCAGCGATGGGGGCGGG
GGGGGGGGGGGGGCGCGCCRGGGGGGGGGGGGGGGGGGGGGGGGGGGGGGGGGGSGRGGSGGRGRGGKGC
GGCGGCAGCCAATCAGAGCGGCGCGCTCCGAAAGTTTCCTTTTATGGCGAGGCGGCGGCGGCGGCGGCCC
TATAAAAAGCGAAGCGCGCGGCGGGCGGGAGTCGCTGCGCGCTGCCTTCGCCCCGTGCCCCGCTCCGCCG
CCGCCTCGCGCCGCCCGCCCCGGCTCTGACTGACCGCGTTACTCCCACAGGTGAGCGGGCGGGACGGCCC
TTCTCCTCCGGGCTGTAATTAGCGCTTGGTTTAATGACGGCTTGTTTCTTTTCTGTGGCTGCGTGAAAGC
CTTGAGGGGCTCCGGGAGGGCCCTTTGTGCGGGGGGAGCGGCTCGGGGGGTGCGTGCGTGTGTGTGTGCG
TGGGGAGCGCCGCGTGCGGCTCCGCGCTGCCCGGCGGCTGTGAGCGCTGCGGGCGCGGCGCGGGGCTTTG
TGCGCTCCGCAGTGTGCGCGAGGGGAGCGCGGCCGGGGGCGGTGCCCCGCGGTGCGGGGGGGCTGCGAGG
GGAACAAAGGCTGCGTGCGGGGTGTGTGCGTGGGGGGGTGAGCAGGGGGTGTGGGCGCGTCGGTCGGGCT
GCAACCCCCCCTGCACCCCCCTCCCCGAGTTGCTGAGCACGGCCCGGCTTCGGGTGCGGGGCTCCGTACG
GGGCGTGGCGCGGGGCTCGCCGTGCCGGGCGGGGGGTGGCGGCAGGTGGGGGTGCCGGGCGGGGCGGGGC
CGCCTCGGGCCGGGGRGGGCTCGGGGGAGGGGCGCGGCGGCCCCCGGAGCGCCGGCGGCTGTCGAGGCGC
GGCGAGCCGCAGCCATTGCCTTTTATGGTAATCGTGCGAGAGGGCGCAGGGACTTCCTTTGTCCCAAATC
TGTGCGGAGCCGAAATCTGGGAGGCGCCGCCGCACCCCCTCTAGCGGGCGCGGGGCGAAGCGGTGCGGCG
CCGGCAGGAAGGAAATGGGCGGGGAGGGCCTTCGTGCGTCGCCGCGCCGCCGTCCCCTTCTCCCTCTCCA
GCCTCGGGGCTGTCCGCGGGGGGACGGCTGCCTTCGGGGGGGACGGGGCAGGGCGGGGTTCGGCTTCTGG
CGTGTGACCGGCGGCTCTAGAGCCTCTGCTAACCATGTTCATGCCTTCTTCTTTTTCCTACAGCTCCTGG
GCAACGTGCTGGTTATTGTGCTGTCTCATCATTTTGGCAAAGAATTCCTCGACGGTATCGATAAGCTATC
ACAAGTTTGTACATTGCCACCATGGGAGTGCAGGTGGAAACCATCTCCCCAGGTGACGGGCGCACCTTCC
CCAAGCGCGGCCAGACCTGTGTGGTGCACTACACCGGGATGCTTGAAGATGGAAAGAAAGTCGATTCCTC
CCGGGACAGAAACAAGCCCTTTAAGTTTATGCTAGGCAAGCAGGAGGTGATCCGAGGCTGGGAAGAAGGG
GTTGCCCAGATGAGTGTGGGTCAGAGAGCCAAACTGACTATATCTCCAGATTATGCCTATGGTGCCACTG
GGCACCCAGGCATCATCCCACCACATGCCACTCTCGTCTTCGATGTGGAGCTTCTAAAACCGGAAGACTA
TAAGGACCACGACGGAGACTACAAGGATCATGATATTGATTACAAAGACGATGACGATAAGATGGCCCCA
AAGAAGAAGCGGAAGGTCGGTATCCACGGAGTCCCAGCAGCCAGCAGCCCGGATGCGGGATACGCCAGTG
ACGACCAGAGCCAGACCCAGAGCGCGCTGCCCGCGGTGATGGCCGGGCTGGGCCCCTGCCCCTGGGCCGA
GTCGCTGAGCCCCATCGGGGACATGAAGGTGAAGGGCGAGGCGCCGGCGAACAGCGGAGCACCGGCCGGG
GCCGCGGGCCGAGCCAAGGGCGAGTCCCGTATCCGGCGGCCGATGAACGCTTTCATGGTGTGGGCTAAGG
ACGAGCGCAAGCGGCTGGCGCAGCAGAATCCAGACCTGCACAACGCCGAGTTGAGCAAGATGCTGGGCAA
GTCGTGGAAGGCGCTGACGCTGGCGGAGAAGCGGCCCTTCGTGGAGGAGGCAGAGCGGCTGCGCGTGCAG
CACATGCAGGACCACCCCAACTACAAGTACCGGCCGCGGCGGCGCAAGCAGGTGAAGCGGCTGAAGCGGG
TGGAGGGCGGCTTCCTGCACGGCCTGGCTGAGCCGCAGGCGGCCGCGCTGGGCCCCGAGGGCGGCCGCGT
GGCCATGGACGGCCTGGGCCTCCAGTTCCCCGAGCAGGGCTTCCCCGCCGGCCCGCCGCTGCTGCCTCCG
CACATGGGCGGCCACTACCGCGACTGCCAGAGTCTGGGCGCGCCTCCGCTCGACGGCTACCCGTTGCCCA
CGCCCGACACGTCCCCGCTGGACGGCGTGGACCCCGACCCGGCTTTCTTCGCCGCCCCGATGCCCGGGGA
CTGCCCGGCGGCCGGCACCTACAGCTACGCGCAGGTCTCGGACTACGCTGGCCCCCCGGAGCCTCCCGCC
GGTCCCATGCACCCCCGACTCGGCCCAGAGCCCGCGGGTCCCTCGATTCCGGGCCTCCTGGCGCCACCCA
GCGCCCTTCACGTGTACTACGGCGCGATGGGCTCGCCCGGGGCGGGCGGCGGGCGCGGCTTCCAGATGCA
GCCGCAACACCAGCACCAGCACCAGCACCAGCACCACCCCCCGGGCCCCGGACAGCCGTCGCCCCCTCCG
GAGGCACTGCCCTGCCGGGACGGCACGGACCCCAGTCAGCCCGCCGAGCTCCTCGGGGAGGTGGACCGCA
CGGAATTTGAACAGTATCTGCACTTCGTGTGCAAGCCTGAGATGGGCCTCCCCTACCAGGGGCATGACTC
CGGTGTGAATCTCCCCGACAGCCACGGGGCCATTTCCTCGGTGGTGTCCGACGCCAGCTCCGCGGTATAT
TACTGCAACTATCCTGACGTGGGTGGCGGCGGATCTGGTGGCGGTGGCTCGGGCGGTGGTGGGTCGAGCG
AGCTGATTAAGGAGAACATGCACATGAAGCTGTACATGGAGGGCACCGTGGACAACCATCACTTCAAGTG
CACATCCGAGGGCGAAGGCAAGCCCTACGAGGGCACCCAGACCATGAGAATCAAGGTGGTCGAGGGCGGC
CCTCTCCCCTTCGCCTTCGACATCCTGGCTACTAGCTTCCTCTACGGCAGCAAGACCTTCATCAACCACA
CCCAGGGCATCCCCGACTTCTTCAAGCAGTCCTTCCCTGAGGGCTTCACATGGGAGAGAGTCACCACATA
CGAAGACGGGGGCGTGCTGACCGCTACCCAGGACACCAGCCTCCAGGACGGCTGCCTCATCTACAACGTC
AAGATCAGAGGGGTGAACTTCACATCCAACGGCCCTGTGATGCAGAAGAAAACACTCGGCTGGGAGGCCT
TCACCGAGACGCTGTACCCCGCTGACGGCGGCCTGGAAGGCAGAAACGACATGGCCCTGAAGCTCGTGGG
CGGGAGCCATCTGATCGCAAACATCAAGACCACATATAGATCCAAGAAACCCGCTAAGAACCTCAAGATG
CCTGGCGTCTACTATGTGGACTACAGACTGGAAAGAATCAAGGAGGCCAACAACGAGACCTACGTCGAGC
AGCACGAGGTGGCAGTGGCCAGATACTGCGACCTCCCTAGCAAACTGGGGCACAAGCTTAATAAAAGGCC
GGCGGCCACGAAAAAGGCCGGCCAGGCAAAAAAGAAAAAGTAATAATAAGATCCACGCGTCTCGAGTTAA
CGGTACCTCTAGAGAATTCGCTAGCCTCGACTGTGCCTTCTAGTTGCCAGCCATCTGTTGTTTGCCCCTC
CCCCGTGCCTTCCTTGACCCTGGAAGGTGCCACTCCCACTGTCCTTTCCTAATAAAATGAGGAAATTGCA
TCGCATTGTCTGAGTAGGTGTCATTCTATTCTGGGGGGTGGGGTGGGGCAGGACAGCAAGGGGGAGGATT
GGGAAGACAATAGCAGGCATGCTGGGGATGCGGTGGGCTCTATGGCTTCTGAGGCGGTTAATTAAAATAA
AACTAGAGCGGGCCCGGTACTAACCAAACTGGATCTCTGCTGTCCCTGTAATAAACCCGAAAATTTTGAA
TTTTTGTAATTTGTTTTTGTAATTCTTTAGTTTGTATGTCTGTTGCTATTATGTCTACTATTCTTTCCCC
TGCACTGTACCCCCCAATCCCCCCTTTTCTTTTAAAATTGTGGATGAATACTGCCATTTGTCTGCAGAGC
GGCCGCGTCGAGATAACTTCGTATAATGTATGCTATACGAAGTTATGTTTTGTTACTTTATAGAAGAAAT
TTTGAGTTTTTGTTTTTTTTTAATAAATAAATAAACATAAATAAATTGTTTGTTGAATTTATTATTAGTA
TGTAAGTGTAAATATAATAAAACTTAATATCTATTCAAATTAATAAATAAACCTCGATATACAGACCGAT
AAAACACATGCGTCAATTTTACGCATGATTATCTTTAACGTACGTCACAATATGATTATCTTTCTAGGGT
TAAAGAGCTCCAGCTTTTGTTCCCTTTAGTGAGGGTTAATTTCGAGCTTGGCGTAATCATGGTCATAGCT
GTTTCCTGTGTGAAATTGTTATCCGCTCACAATTCCACACAACATACGAGCCGGAAGCATAAAGTGTAAA
GCCTGGGGTGCCTAATGAGTGAGCTAACTCACATTAATTGCGTTGCGCTCACTGCCCGCTTTCCAGTCGG
GAAACCTGTCGTGCCAGCTGCATTAATGAATCGGCCAACGCGCGGGGAGAGGCGGTTTGCGTATTGGGCG
CTCTTCCGCTTCCTCGCTCACTGACTCGCTGCGCTCGGTCGTTCGGCTGCGGCGAGCGGTATCAGCTCAC
TCAAAGGCGGTAATACGGTTATCCACAGAATCAGGGGATAACGCAGGAAAGAACATGTGAGCAAAAGGCC
AGCAAAAGGCCAGGAACCGTAAAAAGGCCGCGTTGCTGGCGTTTTTCCATAGGCTCCGCCCCCCTGACGA
GCATCACAAAAATCGACGCTCAAGTCAGAGGTGGCGAAACCCGACAGGACTATAAAGATACCAGGCGTTT
CCCCCTGGAAGCTCCCTCGTGCGCTCTCCTGTTCCGACCCTGCCGCTTACCGGATACCTGTCCGCCTTTC
TCCCTTCGGGAAGCGTGGCGCTTTCTCATAGCTCACGCTGTAGGTATCTCAGTTCGGTGTAGGTCGTTCG
CTCCAAGCTGGGCTGTGTGCACGAACCCCCCGTTCAGCCCGACCGCTGCGCCTTATCCGGTAACTATCGT
CTTGAGTCCAACCCGGTAAGACACGACTTATCGCCACTGGCAGCAGCCACTGGTAACAGGATTAGCAGAG
CGAGGTATGTAGGCGGTGCTACAGAGTTCTTGAAGTGGTGGCCTAACTACGGCTACACTAGAAGAACAGT
ATTTGGTATCTGCGCTCTGCTGAAGCCAGTTACCTTCGGAAAAAGAGTTGGTAGCTCTTGATCCGGCAAA
CAAACCACCGCTGGTAGCGGTGGTTTTTTTGTTTGCAAGCAGCAGATTACGCGCAGAAAAAAAGGATCTC
AAGAAGATCCTTTGATCTTTTCTACGGGGTCTGACGCTCAGTGGAACGAAAACTCACGTTAAGGGATTTT
GGTCATGAGATTATCAAAAAGGATCTTCACCTAGATCCTTTTAAATTAAAAATGAAGTTTTAAATCAATC
TAAAGTATATATGAGTAAACTTGGTCTGACAGTTACCAATGCTTAATCAGTGAGGCACCTATCTCAGCGA
TCTGTCTATTTCGTTCATCCATAGTTGCCTGACTCCCCGTCGTGTAGATAACTACGATACGGGAGGGCTT
ACCATCTGGCCCCAGTGCTGCAATGATACCGCGAGACCCACGCTCACCGGCTCCAGATTTATCAGCAATA
AACCAGCCAGCCGGAAGGGCCGAGCGCAGAAGTGGTCCTGCAACTTTATCCGCCTCCATCCAGTCTATTA
ATTGTTGCCGGGAAGCTAGAGTAAGTAGTTCGCCAGTTAATAGTTTGCGCAACGTTGTTGCCATTGCTAC
AGGCATCGTGGTGTCACGCTCGTCGTTTGGTATGGCTTCATTCAGCTCCGGTTCCCAACGATCAAGGCGA
GTTACATGATCCCCCATGTTGTGCAAAAAAGCGGTTAGCTCCTTCGGTCCTCCGATCGTTGTCAGAAGTA
AGTTGGCCGCAGTGTTATCACTCATGGTTATGGCAGCACTGCATAATTCTCTTACTGTCATGCCATCCGT
AAGATGCTTTTCTGTGACTGGTGAGTACTCAACCAAGTCATTCTGAGAATAGTGTATGCGGCGACCGAGT
TGCTCTTGCCCGGCGTCAATACGGGATAATACCGCGCCACATAGCAGAACTTTAAAAGTGCTCATCATTG
GAAAACGTTCTTCGGGGCGAAAACTCTCAAGGATCTTACCGCTGTTGAGATCCAGTTCGATGTAACCCAC
TCGTGCACCCAACTGATCTTCAGCATCTTTTACTTTCACCAGCGTTTCTGGGTGAGCAAAAACAGGAAGG
CAAAATGCCGCAAAAAAGGGAATAAGGGCGACACGGAAATGTTGAATACTCATACTCTTCCTTTTTCAAT
ATTATTGAAGCATTTATCAGGGTTATTGTCTCATGAGCGGATACATATTTGAATGTATTTAGAAAAATAA
ACAAATAGGGGTTCCGCGCACATTTCCCCGAAAAGTGCCACCTAAATTGTAAGCGTTAATATTTTGTTAA
AATTCGCGTTAAATTTTTGTTAAATCAGCTCATTTTTTAACCAATAGGCCGAAATCGGCAAAATCCCTTA
TAAATCAAAAGAATAGACCGAGATAGGGT
[37 nt withheld, positions 7380-7416]
AAAGAACGTGGACTCCAACGTCAAAGG
[49 nt withheld, positions 7444-7492]
T
[91 nt withheld, positions 7494-7584]
G
[124 nt withheld, positions 7586-7709]
CCCATTCGCCATTCAGGCTGCGCAACTGTTGGGAAGGGCGATCGGTGCGGGCCTCTTCGCTATTACGCCA
GCTGGCGAAAGGGGGATGTGCTGCAAGGCGATTAAGTTGGGTAACGCCAGGGTTTTCCCAGTCACGACGT
TGTAAAACGACGGCCAGTGAATTGTAATACGACTCACTATAGGGCGAATTGGGTACCTTAACCCTAGAAA
GATAGTCTGCGTAAAATTGACGCATGCATTCTTGAAATATTGCTCTCTCTTTCTAAATAGCGCGAATCCG
TCGCTGTGCATTTAGGACATCTCAGTCGCCGCTTGGAGCTCCCGTGAGGCGTGCTTGTCAATGCGGTAAG
TGTCACTGATTTTGAACTATAACGACCGCGTGAGTCAAAATGACGCATGATTATCTTTTACGTGACTTTT
AAGATTTAACTCATACGATAATTATATTGTTATTTCATGTTCTACTTACGTGATAACTTATTATATATAT
ATTTTCTTGTTATAGATATCCAACTATGAAACATTATCATAAAGCAATAGTAAAGAGCCTTCAGTAAAGA
GCAGGCATTTATCTAATCCCACCCCACCCCCACCCCCGTAGCTCCAATCCTTCCATTCAAAATGTAGGTA
CTCTGTTCTCACCCTTCTTAACAAAGTATGACAGGAAAAACTTCCATGTGGACATCTTTATTGTTTAATA
GATCATCAATTTCTCGACTATTCCTTTGCCCTCGGACGAGTGCTGGGGCGTCGGTTTCCACTATCGGCGA
GTACTTCTACACAGCCATCGGTCCAGACGGCCGCGCTTCTGCGGGCGATTTGTGTACGCCCGACAGTCCC
GGCTCCGGATCGGACGATTGCGTCGCATCGACCCTGCGCCCAAGCTGCATCATCGAAATTGCCGTCAACC
AAGCTCTGATAGAGTTGGTCAAGACCAATGCGGAGCATATACGCCCGGAGCCGCGGCGATCCTGCAAGCT
CCGGATGCCTCCGCTCGAAGTAGCGCGTCTGCTGCTCCATACAAGCCAACCACGGCCTCCAGAAGAAGAT
GTTGGCGACCTCGTATTGGGAATCCCCGAACATCGCCTCGCTCCAGTCAATGACCGCTGTTATGCGGCCA
TTGTCCGTCAGGACATTGTTGGAGCCGAAATCCGCGTGCACGAGGTGCCGGACTTCGGGGCAGTCCTCGG
CCCAAAGCATCAGCTCATCGAGAGCCTGCGCGACGGACGCACTGACGGTGTCGTCCATCACAGTTTGCCA
GTGATACACATGGGGATCAGCAATCGCGCATATGAAATCACGCCATGTAGTGTATTGACCGATTCCTTGC
GGTCCGAATGGGCCGAACCCGCTCGTCTGGCTAAGATCGGCCGCAGCGATCGCATCCATGGCCTCCGCGA
CCGGCTGCAGAACAGCGGGCAGTTCGGTTTCAGGCAGGTCTTGCAACGTGACACCCTGTGCACGGCGGGA
GATGCAATAGGTCAGGCTCTCGCTGAATTCCCCAATGTCAAGCACTTCCGGAATCGGGAGCGCGGCCGAT
GCAAAGTGCCGATAAACATAACGATCTTTGTAGAAACCATCGGCGCAGCTATTTACCCGCAGGACATATC
CACGCCCTCCTACATCGAAGCTGAAAGCACGAGATTCTTCGCCCTCCGAGAGCTGCATCAGGTCGGAGAC
GCTGTCGAACTTTTCGATCAGAAACTTCTCGACAGACGTCGCGGTGAGTTCAGGCTTTTTCATGGTGGCG
GCTGGATCGGTCGAAAGGCCCGGAGATGAGGAAGAGGAGAACAGCGCGGCAGACGTGCGCTTTTGAAGCG
TGCAGAATGCCGGGCCTCCGGAGGACCTTCGGGCGCCCGCCCCGCCCCTGAGCCCGCCCCTGAGCCCGCC
CCCGGACCCACCCCTTCCCAGCCTCTGAGCCCAGAAAGCGAAGGAGCAAAGCTGCTATTGGCCGCTGCCC
CAAAGGCCTACCCGCTTCCATTGCTCAGCGGTGCTGTCCATCTGCACGAGACTAGTGAGACGTGCTACTT
CCATTTGTCACGTCCTGCACGACGCGAGCTGCGGGGCGGGGGGGAACTTCCTGACTAGGGGAGGAGTAGA
AGGTGGCGCGAAGGGGCCACCAAAGAACGGAGCCGGTTGGCGCCTACCGGTGGATGTGGAATGTGTGCGA
GGCCAGAGGCCACTTGTGTAGCGCCAAGTGCCCAGCGGGGCTGCTAAAGCGCATGCTCCAGACTGCCTTG
GGAAAAGCGCCTCCCCTACCCGGTAGAATTCATCGATGATATCATAACTTCGTATAATGTATGCTATACG
AAGTTATGCGGCCCTCGAGGTC
Features (pLannotate 1.2.2; 25 found; start..end, strand, type, name):
      1..380     +  enhancer       CMV enhancer: human cytomegalovirus immediate early enhancer
    658..1673    +  intron         chimeric intron: chimera between introns from chicken β-actin and rabbit β-globin
   1729..1747    -  misc_feature   MCS (fragment): pBluescript multiple cloning site
   1772..2095    +  CDS            DD: destabilization domain that can be stabilized by Shield1 in the ProteoTuner™ system L106P mutant of FKBP12
   2213..3451    +  CDS            SOX17: SOX17_HUMAN - Experimental evidence at protein level: Swiss-Prot protein existence level 1. Acts as transcription regulator that binds target promoter DNA and bends the DNA. Binds to the sequences 5'-AACAAT-'3 or 5'- AACAAAG-3'. Modulates transcriptional regulation via WNT3A. Inhibits Wnt signaling. Promotes degradation of activated CTNNB1. Plays a key role in the regulation of embryonic development. Required for normal development of the definitive gut endoderm. Required for normal looping of the embryonic heart tube. Plays an important role in embryonic and postnatal vascular development, in
   3497..4192    +  CDS            TagBFP: TagBFP is a basic (constitutively fluorescent) blue fluorescent protein published in 2008, derived from Entacmaea quadricolor. It is reported to be a very rapidly-maturing monomer with very low acid sensitivity.
   4193..4240    +  CDS            nucleoplasmin NLS: bipartite nuclear localization signal from nucleoplasmin
   4301..4525    +  polyA_signal   bGH poly(A) signal: bovine growth hormone polyadenylation signal
   4610..4727    -  misc_feature   cPPT/CTS: central polypurine tract and central termination sequence of HIV-1
   4773..4806    -  protein_bind   loxP: Cre-mediated recombination occurs in the 8-bp core sequence (GCATACAT). Cre recombinase
   5063..5081    -  promoter       T3 promoter: promoter for bacteriophage T3 RNA polymerase
   5126..5142    -  protein_bind   lac operator: The lac repressor binds to the lac operator to inhibit transcription in E. coli. This inhibition can be relieved by adding lactose or isopropyl-β-D-thiogalactopyranoside (IPTG). lac repressor encoded by lacI
   5150..5180    -  promoter       lac promoter: promoter for the E. coli lac operon
   5195..5216    -  protein_bind   CAP binding site: CAP binding activates transcription in the presence of cAMP. E. coli catabolite activator protein
   5229..5321    -  CDS            lacI (fragment): lac repressor; lacI; The lac repressor binds to the lac operator to inhibit transcription in E. coli. This inhibition can be relieved by adding lactose or isopropyl-β-D-thiogalactopyranoside (IPTG).
   5504..6092    -  rep_origin     ori: high-copy-number ColE1/pMB1/pBR322/pUC origin of replication
   6263..7123    -  CDS            AmpR: β-lactamase; bla; confers resistance to ampicillin, carbenicillin, and related antibiotics
   7124..7228    -  promoter       AmpR promoter: bla
   7281..7709    -  rep_origin     f1 ori (sequence partly withheld): f1 bacteriophage origin of replication; arrow indicates direction of (+) strand synthesis
   7714..7871    -  CDS            lacZα (fragment): LacZα fragment of β-galactosidase; lacZ fragment
   7874..7892    +  promoter       T7 promoter: promoter for bacteriophage T7 RNA polymerase
   8214..8423    -  polyA_signal   PGK poly(A) signal (fragment): mouse phosphoglycerate kinase 1 polyadenylation signal
   8427..9452    -  CDS            HygR: aminoglycoside phosphotransferase from E. coli; aph(4)-Ia; confers resistance to hygromycin
   9471..9970    -  promoter       PGK promoter: mouse phosphoglycerate kinase 1 promoter
   9993..10026   -  protein_bind   loxP: Cre-mediated recombination occurs in the 8-bp core sequence (GCATACAT). Cre recombinase
