[The description below was written by a language model from this plasmid's Addgene catalogue record and pLannotate feature annotations shown in this document.]
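Description:
PB-CAG-DD-3xFLAG-hSOX17-GS-TagBFP-BGHpA is a piggyBac transposon vector for mammalian expression, built by Gibson-type insertion of a synthesized cassette into the PB-CAG-BGHpA backbone. It is about 10 kb and is propagated in E. coli as a high-copy plasmid through a ColE1/pUC-type origin with ampicillin resistance. An f1 origin and remnants of a pBluescript-style cloning region (lac promoter/operator, lacZα fragment, T3 and T7 promoters) are also annotated. The piggyBac terminal repeats implied by the vector type are not called in the feature table, which was generated from a partial NGS assembly, so their positions cannot be confirmed from this record.

The payload is driven by the CAG promoter, seen here as the CMV enhancer followed by the chicken β-actin/rabbit β-globin chimeric intron. It encodes a single fusion protein: an N-terminal FKBP12 L106P destabilization domain, a 3xFLAG epitope (listed in the catalogue fields but not annotated), human SOX17, a GS linker and TagBFP. The annotation also shows a nucleoplasmin bipartite nuclear localization signal directly after TagBFP, and the transcript ends at the bGH polyadenylation signal. The destabilization domain targets the fusion for degradation unless the ligand Shield-1 is present, so SOX17 protein levels can be tuned chemically, followed by blue fluorescence and detected through FLAG.

A separate, oppositely oriented PGK promoter–hygromycin resistance–PGK poly(A) cassette allows selection of stably transposed cells. Two loxP sites are annotated, one next to this cassette and one downstream of the bGH signal near a cPPT/CTS element, although the record does not state their intended use. The construct suits ligand-controlled SOX17 expression, a regulator of definitive endoderm development, in mammalian cells.
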