Addgene plasmid #172226: PB-CAG-DD-3xFLAG-hSOX17-GS-TagBFP-BGHpA
Purpose: Expression vector with Shield-1 stabilizable hSOX17 fused to TagBFP.
Depositing lab: Alexander Meissner. Depositing organization: Max Planck Institute for Molecular Genetics. Publication: Topological isolation of developmental regulators in mammalian genomes. Wu HJ, Landshammer A, Stamenova EK, Bolondi A, Kretzmer H, Meissner A, Michor F. Nat Commun. 2021 Aug 12;12(1):4897. doi: 10.1038/s41467-021-24951-7. PubMed 34385432.
Backbone
  Vector backbone: PB-CAG-BGHpA (Plasmid #92161)
  Backbone manufacturer: Xiaohua Shen
  Backbone size w/o insert (bp): 7531
  Total vector size (bp): 10010
  Vector type: Mammalian Expression ; piggyBAC transposon
  Selectable markers: Hygromycin
Growth in bacteria
  Bacterial resistance: Ampicillin, 100 μg/mL
  Growth temperature: 37°C
  Growth strain: NEB Stable
  Copy number: High Copy
Gene/Insert
  Gene/Insert name: SOX17
  Species: H. sapiens (human)
  Insert size (bp): 2572
  GenBank ID: NM_022454.4
  Entrez Gene: SOX17 (a.k.a. VUR3)
  Promoter: CAG
  Tag / fusion protein: DD-domain (N terminal on insert); 3XFLAG (N terminal on insert); GS-linker (C terminal on insert); TagBFP (C terminal on insert)
  Cloning method: Gibson Cloning
  Sequencing primers: 5′ n.a.; 3′ TAGAAGGCACAGTCGAGG
Resource information
  A portion of this plasmid was derived from a plasmid made by: The DD-3xFLAG-hSOX17-GS-TagBFP expression cassette was originally synthesized and cloned into pUC19 by Genewiz. The cassette was extracted from pUC19 via SapI and further inserted into BstBI/BamHI digested PB-CAG-BGHpA.
Terms and licenses: Academic/Nonprofit Terms; Industry Terms: Not Available to Industry
How to cite: PB-CAG-DD-3xFLAG-hSOX17-GS-TagBFP-BGHpA was a gift from Alexander Meissner (Addgene plasmid # 172226 ; http://n2t.net/addgene:172226 ; RRID:Addgene_172226)
